>Addgene plasmid #132015 | pDONR221_SLC25A2 | addgene full sequence | sequence record 260974 | Addgene NGS Result
CTTTCCTGCGTTATCCCCTGATTCTGTGGATAACCGTATTACCGCCTTTGAGTGAGCTGATACCGCTCGC
CGCAGCCGAACGACCGAGCGCAGCGAGTCAGTGAGCGAGGAAGCGGAAGAGCGCCCAATACGCAAACCGC
CTCTCCCCGCGCGTTGGCCGATTCATTAATGCAGCTGGCACGACAGGTTTCCCGACTGGAAAGCGGGCAG
TGAGCGCAACGCAATTAATACGCGTACCGCTAGCCAGGAAGAGTTTGTAGAAACGCAAAAAGGCCATCCG
TCAGGATGGCCTTCTGCTTAGTTTGATGCCTGGCAGTTTATGGCGGGCGTCCTGCCCGCCACCCTCCGGG
CCGTTGCTTCACAACGTTCAAATCCGCTCCCGGCGGATTTGTCCTACTCAGGAGAGCGTTCACCGACAAA
CAACAGATAAAACGAAAGGCCCAGTCTTCCGACTGAGCCTTTCGTTTTATTTGATGCCTGGCAGTTCCCT
ACTCTCGCGTTAACGCTAGCATGGATGTTTTCCCAGTCACGACGTTGTAAAACGACGGCCAGTCTTAAGC
TCGGGCCCCAAATAATGATTTTATTTTGACTGATAGTGACCTGTTCGTTGCAACACATTGATGAGCAATG
CTTTTTTATAATGCCAACTTTGTACAAAAAAGCAGGCTCCACCATGAAGTCCGGACCAGGAATCCAGGCA
GCAATCGACCTGACCGCAGGAGCAGCAGGAGGAACCGCATGCGTGCTGACAGGACAGCCCTTCGATACCA
TCAAGGTGAAGATGCAGACATTTCCTGACCTGTACAAGGGCCTGACCGATTGTTTCCTGAAGACATACGC
CCAAGTGGGCCTGAGGGGCTTTTATAAGGGCACCGGACCCGCCCTGATGGCATACGTGGCAGAGAACAGC
GTGCTGTTCATGTGCTATGGCTTCTGTCAGCAGTTTGTGCGCAAGGTGGCCGGCATGGACAAGCAGGCCA
AGCTGTCCGATCTGCAGACAGCAGCAGCAGGATCCTTCGCCTCTGCCTTTGCCGCCCTGGCCCTGTGCCC
TACCGAGCTGGTGAAGTGTCGGCTGCAGACAATGTACGAGATGGAGATGTCTGGCAAGATCGCCAAGAGC
CACAATACCATCTGGTCCGTGGTGAAGGGCATCCTGAAGAAGGACGGCCCACTGGGCTTTTATCACGGCC
TGAGCTCCACACTGCTGCAGGAGGTGCCCGGCTACTTCTTTTTCTTTGGCGGCTATGAGCTGTCTCGGAG
CTTCTTTGCCAGCGGCAGATCCAAGGACGAGCTGGGCCCTGTGCACCTGATGCTGTCTGGAGGAGTGGCA
GGAATCTGCCTGTGGCTGGTGGTGTTCCCAGTGGATTGTATCAAGTCTCGGATCCAGGTGCTGAGCATGT
ACGGCAAGCAGGCCGGCTTTATCGGCACCCTGCTGTCCGTGGTGAGAAACGAGGGCATCGTGGCCCTGTA
TTCTGGCCTGAAGGCCACAATGATCAGGGCAATCCCAGCAAATGGCGCCCTGTTCGTGGCCTACGAGTAT
AGCCGCAAGATGATGATGAAGCAGCTGGAGGCCTATGACCCAGCTTTCTTGTACAAAGTTGGCATTATAA
GAAAGCATTGCTTATCAATTTGTTGCAACGAACAGGTCACTATCAGTCAAAATAAAATCATTATTTGCCA
TCCAGCTGATATCCCCTATAGTGAGTCGTATTACATGGTCATAGCTGTTTCCTGGCAGCTCTGGCCCGTG
TCTCAAAATCTCTGATGTTACATTGCACAAGATAAAAATATATCATCATGAACAATAAAACTGTCTGCTT
ACATAAACAGTAATACAAGGGGTGTTATGAGCCATATTCAACGGGAAACGTCGAGGCCGCGATTAAATTC
CAACATGGATGCTGATTTATATGGGTATAAATGGGCTCGCGATAATGTCGGGCAATCAGGTGCGACAATC
TATCGCTTGTATGGGAAGCCCGATGCGCCAGAGTTGTTTCTGAAACATGGCAAAGGTAGCGTTGCCAATG
ATGTTACAGATGAGATGGTCAGACTAAACTGGCTGACGGAATTTATGCCTCTTCCGACCATCAAGCATTT
TATCCGTACTCCTGATGATGCATGGTTACTCACCACTGCGATCCCCGGAAAAACAGCATTCCAGGTATTA
GAAGAATATCCTGATTCAGGTGAAAATATTGTTGATGCGCTGGCAGTGTTCCTGCGCCGGTTGCATTCGA
TTCCTGTTTGTAATTGTCCTTTTAACAGCGATCGCGTATTTCGTCTCGCTCAGGCGCAATCACGAATGAA
TAACGGTTTGGTTGATGCGAGTGATTTTGATGACGAGCGTAATGGCTGGCCTGTTGAACAAGTCTGGAAA
GAAATGCATAAACTTTTGCCATTCTCACCGGATTCAGTCGTCACTCATGGTGATTTCTCACTTGATAACC
TTATTTTTGACGAGGGGAAATTAATAGGTTGTATTGATGTTGGACGAGTCGGAATCGCAGACCGATACCA
GGATCTTGCCATCCTATGGAACTGCCTCGGTGAGTTTTCTCCTTCATTACAGAAACGGCTTTTTCAAAAA
TATGGTATTGATAATCCTGATATGAATAAATTGCAGTTTCATTTGATGCTCGATGAGTTTTTCTAATCAG
AATTGGTTAATTGGTTGTAACACTGGCAGAGCATTACGCTGACTTGACGGGACGGCGCAAGCTCATGACC
AAAATCCCTTAACGTGAGTTACGCGTCGTTCCACTGAGCGTCAGACCCCGTAGAAAAGATCAAAGGATCT
TCTTGAGATCCTTTTTTTCTGCGCGTAATCTGCTGCTTGCAAACAAAAAAACCACCGCTACCAGCGGTGG
TTTGTTTGCCGGATCAAGAGCTACCAACTCTTTTTCCGAAGGTAACTGGCTTCAGCAGAGCGCAGATACC
AAATACTGTTCTTCTAGTGTAGCCGTAGTTAGGCCACCACTTCAAGAACTCTGTAGCACCGCCTACATAC
CTCGCTCTGCTAATCCTGTTACCAGTGGCTGCTGCCAGTGGCGATAAGTCGTGTCTTACCGGGTTGGACT
CAAGACGATAGTTACCGGATAAGGCGCAGCGGTCGGGCTGAACGGGGGGTTCGTGCACACAGCCCAGCTT
GGAGCGAACGACCTACACCGAACTGAGATACCTACAGCGTGAGCTATGAGAAAGCGCCACGCTTCCCGAA
GGGAGAAAGGCGGACAGGTATCCGGTAAGCGGCAGGGTCGGAACAGGAGAGCGCACGAGGGAGCTTCCAG
GGGGAAACGCCTGGTATCTTTATAGTCCTGTCGGGTTTCGCCACCTCTGACTTGAGCGTCGATTTTTGTG
ATGCTCGTCAGGGGGGCGGAGCCTATGGAAAAACGCCAGCAACGCGGCCTTTTTACGGTTCCTGGCCTTT
TGCTGGCCTTTTGCTCACATGTT
Features (pLannotate 1.2.2; 10 found; start..end, strand, type, name):
    121..213     +  CDS            lacI (fragment): lac repressor; lacI; The lac repressor binds to the lac operator to inhibit transcription in E. coli. This inhibition can be relieved by adding lactose or isopropyl-β-D-thiogalactopyranoside (IPTG).
    268..295     -  terminator     rrnB T2 terminator: transcription terminator T2 from the E. coli rrnB gene
    427..470     +  terminator     rrnB T1 terminator: Escherichia coli rrnB; transcription terminator T1 from the E. coli rrnB gene
    517..553     -  CDS            lacZα (fragment): LacZα fragment of β-galactosidase; lacZ fragment
    569..668     +  protein_bind   attL1: mutant version of attL; recombination site for the Gateway® LR reaction LR Clonase™
    674..1576    +  CDS            SLC25A2: ORNT2_HUMAN - Also known as ORNT2. Experimental evidence at protein level: Swiss-Prot protein existence level 1. Ornithine transport across inner mitochondrial membrane, from the cytoplasm to the matrix. From Homo sapiens (Human).
   1578..1677    -  protein_bind   attL2: mutant version of attL; recombination site for the Gateway® LR reaction LR Clonase™
   1695..1713    -  promoter       T7 promoter: promoter for bacteriophage T7 RNA polymerase
   1847..2656    +  CDS            KanR: aminoglycoside phosphotransferase; aph(3')-Ia; confers resistance to kanamycin in bacteria or G418 (Geneticin®) in eukaryotes
   2803..3391    +  rep_origin     ori: high-copy-number ColE1/pMB1/pBR322/pUC origin of replication
