[The description below was written by a language model from this plasmid's Addgene catalogue record and pLannotate feature annotations shown in this document.]
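Description:
pDONR221_SLC25A2 is a Gateway entry clone built on the pDONR221 backbone from Thermo Fisher Scientific. It carries a codon-optimized open reading frame for human SLC25A2 (also known as ORNT2 or ORC2), a mitochondrial carrier that transports ornithine across the inner mitochondrial membrane from the cytoplasm to the matrix. The sequenced plasmid is 3,453 nt. It replicates in E. coli from a high-copy ColE1/pUC-type origin and is selected with kanamycin through an aminoglycoside phosphotransferase (KanR) gene.

The 903 bp SLC25A2 coding sequence sits between attL1 and attL2 recombination sites. An LR Clonase reaction can therefore move it directionally into any attR-containing destination vector, and this is the stated purpose of the plasmid: subcloning into custom expression vectors. Although the catalogue lists the vector type as mammalian expression, the feature table shows no eukaryotic promoter or polyadenylation signal driving the insert. Expression in mammalian cells would thus depend on the destination vector chosen. The rrnB T1 and T2 transcription terminators lie upstream of attL1, where they limit read-through transcription from the backbone into the insert. A T7 promoter lies downstream of attL2 in reverse orientation, pointing back toward the insert. The short lacI and lacZα fragments annotated near the terminators appear to be backbone remnants rather than functional genes. M13 forward and reverse primer sites flank the cassette for sequence verification. No epitope tags or reporters are annotated, and the record does not say whether the ORF retains a stop codon. The clone belongs to the RESOLUTE consortium's collection of solute carrier (SLC) transporter constructs, assembled to support functional study of SLC transporters and drug discovery.
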