Addgene plasmid #132015: pDONR221_SLC25A2
Purpose: Gateway entry clone with codon-optimized ORF sequence for subcloning into custom expression vectors
Depositing lab: RESOLUTE Consortium & Giulio Superti-Furga. Depositing organization: CeMM Research Center for Molecular Medicine. Publication: The RESOLUTE consortium: unlocking SLC transporters for drug discovery. Superti-Furga G, Lackner D, Wiedmer T, Ingles-Prieto A, Barbosa B, Girardi E, Goldmann U, Gurtl B, Klavins K, Klimek C, Lindinger S, Lineiro-Retes E, Muller AC, Onstein S, Redinger G, Reil D, Sedlyarov V, Wolf G, Crawford M, Everley R, ... Steppan CM. Nat Rev Drug Discov. 2020 Jul;19(7):429-430. doi: 10.1038/d41573-020-00056-6. PubMed 32265506.
Backbone
  Vector backbone: pDONR221
  Backbone manufacturer: Thermo Fisher Scientific
  Backbone size w/o insert (bp): 2550
  Vector type: Mammalian Expression
Growth in bacteria
  Bacterial resistance: Kanamycin, 50 μg/mL
  Growth temperature: 37°C
  Growth strain: Stbl3
  Copy number: High Copy
Gene/Insert
  Gene/Insert name: SLC25A2 (alt name: ORNT2)
  Species: H. sapiens (human)
  Insert size (bp): 903
  Entrez Gene: SLC25A2 (a.k.a. ORC2, ORNT2, MGC119151, MGC119153)
  Cloning method: Gateway Cloning
  Sequencing primers: 5′ M13-fwd; 3′ M13-rev
Terms and licenses: Academic/Nonprofit Terms; Industry Terms
Depositor comments: For more information on the full Resolute plasmid collection, please see www.addgene.org/depositor-collections/re-solute/. Please provide your feedback on this plasmid to the RESOLUTE consortium by filling out their RESOLUTE repository feedback form: https://forms.office.com/Pages/ResponsePage.aspx?id=0e05yklzmkS7rjFGQL4N7z4feCLQvEJAmVcOCM_u885UN1JJRko0Ukg4TVQwNTZLOUxPQVJWT1NHUCQlQCN0PWcu
How to cite: pDONR221_SLC25A2 was a gift from RESOLUTE Consortium & Giulio Superti-Furga (Addgene plasmid # 132015 ; http://n2t.net/addgene:132015 ; RRID:Addgene_132015)
