>Addgene plasmid #132015 | pDONR221_SLC25A2 | depositor partial sequence | sequence record 253430 | Codon-optimized ORF of SLC25A2
ATGAAGTCCGGACCAGGAATCCAGGCAGCAATCGACCTGACCGCAGGAGCAGCAGGAGGAACCGCATGCG
TGCTGACAGGACAGCCCTTCGATACCATCAAGGTGAAGATGCAGACATTTCCTGACCTGTACAAGGGCCT
GACCGATTGTTTCCTGAAGACATACGCCCAAGTGGGCCTGAGGGGCTTTTATAAGGGCACCGGACCCGCC
CTGATGGCATACGTGGCAGAGAACAGCGTGCTGTTCATGTGCTATGGCTTCTGTCAGCAGTTTGTGCGCA
AGGTGGCCGGCATGGACAAGCAGGCCAAGCTGTCCGATCTGCAGACAGCAGCAGCAGGATCCTTCGCCTC
TGCCTTTGCCGCCCTGGCCCTGTGCCCTACCGAGCTGGTGAAGTGTCGGCTGCAGACAATGTACGAGATG
GAGATGTCTGGCAAGATCGCCAAGAGCCACAATACCATCTGGTCCGTGGTGAAGGGCATCCTGAAGAAGG
ACGGCCCACTGGGCTTTTATCACGGCCTGAGCTCCACACTGCTGCAGGAGGTGCCCGGCTACTTCTTTTT
CTTTGGCGGCTATGAGCTGTCTCGGAGCTTCTTTGCCAGCGGCAGATCCAAGGACGAGCTGGGCCCTGTG
CACCTGATGCTGTCTGGAGGAGTGGCAGGAATCTGCCTGTGGCTGGTGGTGTTCCCAGTGGATTGTATCA
AGTCTCGGATCCAGGTGCTGAGCATGTACGGCAAGCAGGCCGGCTTTATCGGCACCCTGCTGTCCGTGGT
GAGAAACGAGGGCATCGTGGCCCTGTATTCTGGCCTGAAGGCCACAATGATCAGGGCAATCCCAGCAAAT
GGCGCCCTGTTCGTGGCCTACGAGTATAGCCGCAAGATGATGATGAAGCAGCTGGAGGCCTAT
